Addgene plasmid #82258: pDONR223_MLST8_WT
Purpose: Gateway Donor vector containing MLST8 , part of the Target Accelerator Plasmid Collection.
Depositing lab: Jesse Boehm & William Hahn & David Root. Depositing organization: Broad Institute. Publication: Systematic Functional Interrogation of Rare Cancer Variants Identifies Oncogenic Alleles. Kim E, Ilic N, Shrestha Y, Zou L, Kamburov A, Zhu C, Yang X, Lubonja R, Tran N, Nguyen C, Lawrence MS, Piccioni F, Bagul M, Doench JG, Chouinard CR, Wu X, Hogstrom L, Natoli T, Tamayo P, Horn H, Corsello SM, Lage K, Root DE, Subramanian A, Golub TR, Getz G, Boehm JS, Hahn WC. Cancer Discov. 2016 Jul;6(7):714-26. doi: 10.1158/2159-8290.CD-16-0160. Epub 2016 May 4. PubMed 27147599.
Backbone
  Vector backbone: pDONR223
  Backbone manufacturer: Invitrogen
  Backbone size w/o insert (bp): 2790
  Vector type: Gateway Entry vector
Growth in bacteria
  Bacterial resistance: Spectinomycin, 50 μg/mL
  Growth temperature: 37°C
  Growth strain: DH5alpha
  Copy number: High Copy
Gene/Insert
  Gene/Insert name: MLST8 (alt name: NM_022372.4)
  Species: H. sapiens (human)
  Mutation: WT
  Entrez Gene: MLST8 (a.k.a. GBL, GbetaL, LST8, POP3, WAT1)
  Promoter: None
  Cloning method: Gateway Cloning
  Sequencing primers: 5′ M13pUC-fwd; 3′ M13-Rev
Terms and licenses: Academic/Nonprofit Terms; Industry Terms: Not Available to Industry
Depositor comments: Open state: NO stop codon immediately follows insert. Supporting reference: Systematic morphological profiling of human gene and allele function via Cell Painting. Rohban MH, et al. Elife. 2017, Mar 18;6. pii: e24060. PubMed PMID 28315521
How to cite: pDONR223_MLST8_WT was a gift from Jesse Boehm & William Hahn & David Root (Addgene plasmid # 82258 ; http://n2t.net/addgene:82258 ; RRID:Addgene_82258)
