[The description below was written by a language model from this plasmid's Addgene catalogue record and pLannotate feature annotations shown in this document.]
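Description:
pDONR223_MLST8_WT is a Gateway entry clone built on the Invitrogen pDONR223 backbone and carrying the wild-type human MLST8 open reading frame (also known as GBL, GbetaL or LST8). It belongs to the Target Accelerator Plasmid Collection. The sequenced plasmid is 3,768 nt. It replicates in E. coli at high copy from a ColE1/pUC-type origin and is selected with spectinomycin through the aadA aminoglycoside adenylyltransferase gene (SmR). That gene lies downstream of a class 1 integron Pc promoter fragment and a short remnant of a gentamicin resistance gene. The small lacI and lacZα fragments annotated elsewhere appear to be backbone remnants rather than functional genes.

The MLST8 coding sequence encodes a subunit shared by the mTORC1 and mTORC2 complexes, which regulate cell growth and survival in response to nutrients and hormonal signals. It is flanked by two attL recombination sites, which the automated annotation labels attL3 and attL2. These sites allow the ORF to be moved by an LR Clonase reaction into any compatible Gateway destination vector. The record lists no promoter for the insert, so this plasmid is a shuttle and storage clone, not an expression construct. rrnB T1 and T2 terminators sit upstream of the cassette and help insulate it from read-through transcription. A T7 promoter beyond the downstream att site points back toward the insert on the opposite strand. The clone is in the "open" configuration, with no stop codon immediately after the ORF, so it can be fused in frame to C-terminal tags supplied by a destination vector. It serves as the wild-type reference alongside variant alleles in systematic functional studies of cancer-associated mutations.
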