Features (pLannotate 1.2.2; 12 found; start..end, strand, type, name):
     35..623     +  rep_origin     ori: high-copy-number ColE1/pMB1/pBR322/pUC origin of replication
    806..898     +  CDS            lacI (fragment): lac repressor; lacI; The lac repressor binds to the lac operator to inhibit transcription in E. coli. This inhibition can be relieved by adding lactose or isopropyl-β-D-thiogalactopyranoside (IPTG).
    953..980     -  terminator     rrnB T2 terminator: transcription terminator T2 from the E. coli rrnB gene
   1112..1155    +  terminator     rrnB T1 terminator: Escherichia coli rrnB; transcription terminator T1 from the E. coli rrnB gene
   1202..1238    -  CDS            lacZα (fragment): LacZα fragment of β-galactosidase; lacZ fragment
   1255..1350    +  protein_bind   attL3: mutant version of attL; recombination site for the Gateway® LR reaction LR Clonase™
   1353..2330    +  CDS            MLST8: LST8_HUMAN - Also known as GBL, LST8. Experimental evidence at protein level: Swiss-Prot protein existence level 1. Subunit of both mTORC1 and mTORC2, which regulates cell growth and survival in response to nutrient and hormonal signals. mTORC1 is activated in response to growth factors or amino acids. Growth factor-stimulated mTORC1 activation involves a AKT1-mediated phosphorylation of TSC1-TSC2, which leads to the activation of the RHEB GTPase that potently activates the protein kinase activity of mTORC1. Amino acid-signaling to mTORC1 requires its relocalization to the lysosomes mediated b
   2332..2431    -  protein_bind   attL2: mutant version of attL; recombination site for the Gateway® LR reaction LR Clonase™
   2449..2467    -  promoter       T7 promoter: promoter for bacteriophage T7 RNA polymerase
   2657..2680    +  promoter       Pc promoter (fragment): intI1 (promoter lies within the coding sequence); class 1 integron promoter
   2856..2912    +  CDS            GmR (fragment): gentamycin acetyltransferase; aacC1; confers resistance to gentamycin
   2919..3710    +  CDS            SmR: aminoglycoside adenylyltransferase (Murphy, 1985); aadA; confers resistance to spectinomycin and streptomycin
>Addgene plasmid #82258 | pDONR223_MLST8_WT | addgene full sequence | sequence record 165223 | Addgene NGS result
CGTCAGACCCCGTAGAAAAGATCAAAGGATCTTCTTGAGATCCTTTTTTTCTGCGCGTAATCTGCTGCTT
GCAAACAAAAAAACCACCGCTACCAGCGGTGGTTTGTTTGCCGGATCAAGAGCTACCAACTCTTTTTCCG
AAGGTAACTGGCTTCAGCAGAGCGCAGATACCAAATACTGTTCTTCTAGTGTAGCCGTAGTTAGGCCACC
ACTTCAAGAACTCTGTAGCACCGCCTACATACCTCGCTCTGCTAATCCTGTTACCAGTGGCTGCTGCCAG
TGGCGATAAGTCGTGTCTTACCGGGTTGGACTCAAGACGATAGTTACCGGATAAGGCGCAGCGGTCGGGC
TGAACGGGGGGTTCGTGCACACAGCCCAGCTTGGAGCGAACGACCTACACCGAACTGAGATACCTACAGC
GTGAGCTATGAGAAAGCGCCACGCTTCCCGAAGGGAGAAAGGCGGACAGGTATCCGGTAAGCGGCAGGGT
CGGAACAGGAGAGCGCACGAGGGAGCTTCCAGGGGGAAACGCCTGGTATCTTTATAGTCCTGTCGGGTTT
CGCCACCTCTGACTTGAGCGTCGATTTTTGTGATGCTCGTCAGGGGGGCGGAGCCTATGGAAAAACGCCA
GCAACGCGGCCTTTTTACGGTTCCTGGCCTTTTGCTGGCCTTTTGCTCACATGTTCTTTCCTGCGTTATC
CCCTGATTCTGTGGATAACCGTATTACCGCCTTTGAGTGAGCTGATACCGCTCGCCGCAGCCGAACGACC
GAGCGCAGCGAGTCAGTGAGCGAGGAAGCGGAAGAGCGCCCAATACGCAAACCGCCTCTCCCCGCGCGTT
GGCCGATTCATTAATGCAGCTGGCACGACAGGTTTCCCGACTGGAAAGCGGGCAGTGAGCGCAACGCAAT
TAATACGCGTACCGCTAGCCAGGAAGAGTTTGTAGAAACGCAAAAAGGCCATCCGTCAGGATGGCCTTCT
GCTTAGTTTGATGCCTGGCAGTTTATGGCGGGCGTCCTGCCCGCCACCCTCCGGGCCGTTGCTTCACAAC
GTTCAAATCCGCTCCCGGCGGATTTGTCCTACTCAGGAGAGCGTTCACCGACAAACAACAGATAAAACGA
AAGGCCCAGTCTTCCGACTGAGCCTTTCGTTTTATTTGATGCCTGGCAGTTCCCTACTCTCGCGTTAACG
CTAGCATGGATGTTTTCCCAGTCACGACGTTGTAAAACGACGGCCAGTCTTAAGCTCGGGCCCCAAATAA
TGATTTTATTTTGACTGATAGTGACCTGTTCGTTGCAACAAATTGATGAGCAATGCTTTTTTATAATGCC
AACTTTGTACAAAAAAGTTGGCATGAACACCTCCCCAGGCACGGTGGGCAGTGACCCGGTCATCCTGGCC
ACTGCAGGCTACGACCACACCGTGCGCTTCTGGCAGGCCCACAGCGGCATCTGCACCCGGACGGTGCAGC
ACCAGGACTCCCAGGTGAATGCCTTGGAGGTCACACCGGACCGCAGCATGATTGCTGCTGCAGGTTACCA
GCACATCCGCATGTATGATCTCAACTCCAATAACCCTAACCCCATCATCAGCTACGACGGCGTCAACAAG
AACATCGCGTCTGTGGGCTTCCACGAAGACGGCCGCTGGATGTACACGGGCGGCGAGGACTGCACAGCCA
GGATCTGGGACCTCAGGTCCCGGAACCTGCAGTGCCAGCGGATCTTCCAGGTGAACGCACCCATTAACTG
CGTGTGCCTGCACCCCAACCAGGCAGAGCTCATCGTGGGTGACCAGAGCGGGGCTATCCACATCTGGGAC
TTGAAAACAGACCACAACGAGCAGCTGATCCCTGAGCCCGAGGTCTCCATCACGTCCGCCCACATCGATC
CCGACGCCAGCTACATGGCAGCTGTCAATAGCACCGGAAACTGCTATGTCTGGAATCTGACGGGGGGCAT
TGGTGACGAGGTGACCCAGCTCATCCCCAAGACTAAGATCCCTGCCCACACGCGCTACGCCCTGCAGTGT
CGCTTCAGCCCCGACTCCACGCTCCTCGCCACCTGCTCGGCTGATCAGACGTGCAAGATCTGGAGGACGT
CCAACTTCTCCCTGATGACGGAGCTGAGCATCAAGAGCGGCAACCCCGGGGAGTCCTCCCGCGGCTGGAT
GTGGGGCTGCGCCTTCTCGGGGGACTCCCAGTACATCGTCACTGCTTCCTCGGACAACCTGGCCCGGCTC
TGGTGTGTGGAGACTGGAGAGATCAAGAGAGAGTATGGCGGCCACCAGAAGGCTGTTGTCTGCCTGGCCT
TCAATGACAGTGTGCTGGGCTACCCAACTTTCTTGTACAAAGTTGGCATTATAAGAAAGCATTGCTTATC
AATTTGTTGCAACGAACAGGTCACTATCAGTCAAAATAAAATCATTATTTGCCATCCAGCTGATATCCCC
TATAGTGAGTCGTATTACATGGTCATAGCTGTTTCCTGGCAGCTCTGGCCCGTGTCTCAAAATCTCTGAT
GTTACATTGCACAAGATAAAAATATATCATCATGCCTCCTCTAGACCAGCCAGGACAGAAATGCCTCGAC
TTCGCTGCTACCCAAGGTTGCCGGGTGACGCACACCGTGGAAACGGATGAAGGCACGAACCCAGTGGACA
TAAGCCTGTTCGGTTCGTAAGCTGTAATGCAAGTAGCGTATGCGCTCACGCAACTGGTCCAGAACCTTGA
CCGAACGCAGCGGTGGTAACGGCGCAGTGGCGGTTTTCATGGCTTGTTATGACTGTTTTTTTGGGGTACA
GTCTATGCCTCGGGCATCCAAGCAGCAAGCGCGTTACGCCGTGGGTCGATGTTTGATGTTATGGAGCAGC
AACGATGTTACGCAGCAGGGCAGTCGCCCTAAAACAAAGTTAAACATTATGAGGGAAGCGGTGATCGCCG
AAGTATCGACTCAACTATCAGAGGTAGTTGGCGTCATCGAGCGCCATCTCGAACCGACGTTGCTGGCCGT
ACATTTGTACGGCTCCGCAGTGGATGGCGGCCTGAAGCCACACAGTGATATTGATTTGCTGGTTACGGTG
ACCGTAAGGCTTGATGAAACAACGCGGCGAGCTTTGATCAACGACCTTTTGGAAACTTCGGCTTCCCCTG
GAGAGAGCGAGATTCTCCGCGCTGTAGAAGTCACCATTGTTGTGCACGACGACATCATTCCGTGGCGTTA
TCCAGCTAAGCGCGAACTGCAATTTGGAGAATGGCAGCGCAATGACATTCTTGCAGGTATCTTCGAGCCA
GCCACGATCGACATTGATCTGGCTATCTTGCTGACAAAAGCAAGAGAACATAGCGTTGCCTTGGTAGGTC
CAGCGGCGGAGGAACTCTTTGATCCGGTTCCTGAACAGGATCTATTTGAGGCGCTAAATGAAACCTTAAC
GCTATGGAACTCGCCGCCCGACTGGGCTGGCGATGAGCGAAATGTAGTGCTTACGTTGTCCCGCATTTGG
TACAGCGCAGTAACCGGCAAAATCGCGCCGAAGGATGTCGCTGCCGACTGGGCAATGGAGCGCCTGCCGG
CCCAGTATCAGCCCGTCATACTTGAAGCTAGACAGGCTTATCTTGGACAAGAAGAAGATCGCTTGGCCTC
GCGCGCAGATCAGTTGGAAGAATTTGTCCACTACGTGAAAGGCGAGATCACCAAGGTAGTCGGCAAATAA
CCCTCGAGCCACCCATGACCAAAATCCCTTAACGTGAGTTACGCGTCGTTCCACTGAG
