>Addgene plasmid #82258 | pDONR223_MLST8_WT | depositor partial sequence | sequence record 155629 | Insert sequence
ATGAACACCTCCCCAGGCACGGTGGGCAGTGACCCGGTCATCCTGGCCACTGCAGGCTACGACCACACCG
TGCGCTTCTGGCAGGCCCACAGCGGCATCTGCACCCGGACGGTGCAGCACCAGGACTCCCAGGTGAATGC
CTTGGAGGTCACACCGGACCGCAGCATGATTGCTGCTGCAGGTTACCAGCACATCCGCATGTATGATCTC
AACTCCAATAACCCTAACCCCATCATCAGCTACGACGGCGTCAACAAGAACATCGCGTCTGTGGGCTTCC
ACGAAGACGGCCGCTGGATGTACACGGGCGGCGAGGACTGCACAGCCAGGATCTGGGACCTCAGGTCCCG
GAACCTGCAGTGCCAGCGGATCTTCCAGGTGAACGCACCCATTAACTGCGTGTGCCTGCACCCCAACCAG
GCAGAGCTCATCGTGGGTGACCAGAGCGGGGCTATCCACATCTGGGACTTGAAAACAGACCACAACGAGC
AGCTGATCCCTGAGCCCGAGGTCTCCATCACGTCCGCCCACATCGATCCCGACGCCAGCTACATGGCAGC
TGTCAATAGCACCGGAAACTGCTATGTCTGGAATCTGACGGGGGGCATTGGTGACGAGGTGACCCAGCTC
ATCCCCAAGACTAAGATCCCTGCCCACACGCGCTACGCCCTGCAGTGTCGCTTCAGCCCCGACTCCACGC
TCCTCGCCACCTGCTCGGCTGATCAGACGTGCAAGATCTGGAGGACGTCCAACTTCTCCCTGATGACGGA
GCTGAGCATCAAGAGCGGCAACCCCGGGGAGTCCTCCCGCGGCTGGATGTGGGGCTGCGCCTTCTCGGGG
GACTCCCAGTACATCGTCACTGCTTCCTCGGACAACCTGGCCCGGCTCTGGTGTGTGGAGACTGGAGAGA
TCAAGAGAGAGTATGGCGGCCACCAGAAGGCTGTTGTCTGCCTGGCCTTCAATGACAGTGTGCTGGGC
